>Addgene plasmid #146199 | pAc5.1B-lambdaN-HA-DmEDC3-FAF_E | depositor full sequence | sequence record 288644 | Full Sequence
CTTCAAGGAATTAATTCTATATTCTAAAAACACAAATGATACTTCTAAAAAAAATCATGAATGGCATCAA
CTCTGAATCAAATCTTTGCAGATGCACCTACTTCTCATTTCCACTGTCACATCATTTTTCCAGATCTCGC
TGCCTGTTATGTGGCCCACAAACCAAGACACGTTTTATGGCCATTAAAGCTGGCTGATCGTCGCCAAACA
CCAAATACATATCAATATGTACATTCGAGAAAGAAGCGATCAAAGAAGCGTCTTCGGGCGAGTAGGAGAA
TGCGGAGGAGAAGGAGAACGAGCTGATCTAGTATCTCTCCACAATCCAATGCCAACTGACCAACTGGCCA
TATTCGGAGCAATTTGAAGCCAATTTCCATCGCCTGGCGATCGCTCCATTCTTGGCTATATGTTTTTCAC
CGTTCCCGGGGCCATTTTCAAAGACTCGTCGGTAAGATAAGATTGTGTCACTCGCTGTCTCTCTTCATTT
GTCGAAGAATGCTGAGGAATTTCGCGATGACGTCGGCGAGTATTTTGAAGAATGAGAATAATTTGTATTT
ATACGAAAATCAGTTAGTGGAATTTTCTACAAAAACATGTTATCTATAGATAATTTTGTTGCAAAATATG
TTGACTATGACAAAGATTGTATGTATATACCTTTAATGTATTCTCATTTTCTTATGTATTTATAATGGCA
ATGATGATACTGATGATATTTTAAGATGATGCCAGACCACAGGCTGATTTCTGCGTCTTTTGCCGAACGC
AGTGCATGTGCGGTTGTTGTTTTTTGGAATAGTTTCAATTTTCGGACTGTCCGCTTTGATTTCAGTTTCT
TGGCTTATTCAAAAAGCAAAGTAAAGCCAAAAAAGCGAGATGGCAATACCAAATGCGGCAAAACGGTAGT
GGAAGGAAAGGGGTGCGGGGCAGCGGAAGGAAGGGTGGGGCGGGGCGTGGCGGGGTCTGTGGCTGGGCGC
GACGTCACCGACGTTGGAGCCACTCCTTTGACCATGTGTGCGTGTGTGTATTATTCGTGTCTCGCCACTC
GCCGGTTGTTTTTTTCTTTTTATCTCGCTCTCTCTAGCGCCATCTCGTACGCATGCTCAACGCACCGCAT
GTTGCCGTGTCCTTTATGCGTCATTTTGGCTCGAAATAGGCAATTATTTAAACAAAGATTAGTCAACGAA
AACGCTAAAATAAATAAGTCTACAATATGGTTACTTATTGCCATGTGTGTGCAGCCAACGATAGCAACAA
AAGCAACAACACAGTGGCTTTCCCTCTTTCACTTTTTGTTTGCAAGCGCGTGCGAGCAAGACGGCACGAC
CGGCAAACGCAATTACGCTGACAAAGAGCAGACGAAGTTTTGGCCGAAAAACATCAAGGCGCCTGATACG
AATGCATTTGCAATAACAATTGCGATATTTAATATTGTTTATGAAGCTGTTTGACTTCAAAACACACAAA
AAAAAAAATAAAACAAATTATTTGAAAGAGAATTAGGAATCGGACAGCTTATCGTTACGGGCTAACAGCA
CACCGAGACGAAATAGCTTACCTGACGTCACAGCCTCTGGAAGAACTGCCGCCAAGCAGAGAGAGAGAGA
AAAAGAGGGAGAGCAGCTTAGACCGCATGTGCTTGTGTGTGAGGCGTCTCTCTCTTCGTCTCCTGTTTGC
GCAAACGCATAGACTGCACTGAGAAAATCGATTACCTATTTTTTATGAATGAATATTTGCACTATTACTA
TTCAAAACTATTAAGATAGCAATCACATTCAATAGCCAAATACTATACCACCTGAGCGATGCAACGAAAT
GATCAATTTGAGCAAAAATGCTGCATATTTAGGACGGCATCATTATAGAAATGCTTCTTGCTGTGTACTT
TTCTCTCGTCTGGCAGCTGTTTCGCCGTTATTGTTAAAACCGGCTTAAGTTAGGTGTGTTTTCTACGACT
AGTGATGCCCCTACTAGAAGATGTGTGTTGCACAAATGTCCCTGAATAACCAATTTGAAGTGCAGATAGC
AGTAAACGTAAGCTAATATGAATATTATTTAACTGTAATGTTTTAATATCGCTGGACATTACTAATAAAC
CCACTATAAACACATGTACATATGTATGTTTTGGCATACAATGAGTAGTTGGGGAAAAAATGTGTAAAAG
CACCGTGACCATCACAGCATAAAGATAACCAGCTGAAGTATCGAATATGAGTAACCCCCAAATTGAATCA
CATGCCGCAACTGATAGGACCCATGGAAGTACACTCTTCATGGCGATATACAAGACACACACAAGCACGA
ACACCCAGTTGCGGAGGAAATTCTCCGTAAATGAAAACCCAATCGGCGAACAATTCATACCCATATATGG
TAAAAGTTTTGAACGCGACTTGAGAGCGGAGAGCATTGCGGCTGATAAGGTTTTAGCGCTAAGCGGGCTT
TATAAAACGGGCTGCGGGACCAGTTTTCATATCACTACCGTTTGAGTTCTTGTGCTGTGTGGATACTCCT
CCCGACACAAAGCCGCTCCATCAGCCAGCAGTCGTCTAATCCAGAGACCCCGGATCGGGGTACCAACATG
GACGCACAAACACGACGACGTGAGCGTCGCGCTGAGAAACAAGCTCAATGGAAAGCTGCAAACGGTGGAT
CTCCTCCACATATGGCTTACCCATACGATGTTCCAGATTACGCTCCTCCAAGCTTGAATTCTATGGGTCC
GACGGATCAAGACTGGATCGGCTGTGCAGTGTCTATAGCCTGCGACGAGGTCCTGGGCGTCTTCCAGGGC
CTGATCAAGCAGATTTCTGCCGAGGAGATCACCATTGTGAGGGCTTTCCGCAATGGCGTGCCGCTGCGAA
AGCAGAACGCCGAGGTGGTCCTCAAGTGCACGGACATTCGCAGCATCGATCTCATCGAGCCCGCAAAGCA
AGATCTGGATGGGCACACGGCGCCGCCGCCAGTGGTCAACAAGCCCACGCCCGTCAAGCTGCCCCACTTC
TCCAACATCCTGGGCAAGCAGCAGCAGCTCCAACTCCAGCAGCAGCAGCAGCAGCTACAACTCCAGCAGC
AACAGAAACAGCAGTTCCAGGAGCAGGAACGAGAACAGGATCTGCCATCGACGCCGCGGTCAAGGGCCAA
CGACAATGGACGGGTAGCGGCTGGCGGGGCATCGAGTTCTTCGGGCCCACGTGGCACCTTCAATTCGGCG
CTAAGCGATAAGATGCATCAGCTGAAGCTAATCGAGACCAACGGCTCAAATGGCACCCTTAGAACACCAC
AAACATCCCGTGCGTCCAGCGCTCAGCAGCAGCCGCAGATATCAACGACTCCCAACAGCGTGGCCGCCTT
TTTTGGCAACATGATACCGCCGGAGGTCGAGGTGAAACTGGGCTCCTACGTGAGCAACACCCGGGAGAGT
TACTGCAGCAGCAGCGGAGATAGCGGCGAGGCAACTGGTTTGTCGTTGGGCAGCAGCAAACCCATAGATA
TCGTCAGCAACGGAGATGGATTTTACAAGCAGACGGCAGCCTCGAGCTATGGGAATACAAATGGAAATGT
AAGAAGGAATGGCAATGCCAATAACAATGGAAATGGCACCGGAAATGGTTCTTATACCAATGGAAATGGC
AACGGCAACGGGAAGAACAAGCGGAACAGGGTGCGAAGGGAGAGCAGCATGCGGCAGCAACAGGTGCAAC
TGACTTTTGGCAGCGAGGCGGACGATCCGCTGATCCACGAGGATTTCGCGTTTGAGGGCAATCTAGCGCT
GTTCGACAAGCAGGCAATTTGGGACGACATCGAGTCGACGACCCAAAAACCAGATGTGGTGCGGCACATT
GTGAACAATCATCATCATAAGCCAGAGCAGAAGTATCGGCACGACGAGAACATCCTGGCCAGCAAACCAC
TACAATTGCGCCAGATCGAAAGCATGTTCGGCGGCAGCCAGGACTTTGTGACGGGCGACGGTCTCATTAT
ACCGACGATTCCGGCTTACGTTCGGAATAAAATCGAGATAAGTGCCGATAAGGCGGGCCTCTCTCTGCAG
AGGCAGATCGACATTTTGGCGCGCGGAGCCAGTGATCTGGCCATTACACTGCTGGGCGGCGCCAGGCGAT
TGACGCCGGCCAACAACCATCAGTGGCCGAAGATTGCCATCATCTGCGATGGCGGCAAAAATATGAGAAC
AATTAACATTGGAGCAGCCACAGGTCGCCAGCTGGCTTCGCATGGGCTTACTGTCCTGCTGTACGTGGAG
CAGGCCAAACTGCTGGAGCAGAACAGCAGCAGCCCAGAGATTTCATTGTTCAAGGCAACCGACAATGTCA
TAGTTCACTCAGTAGACGCCTTACCCACGCCAGATCTTGTGATATTATCAACTAACACCGCTAATTTATC
GGATGCGATCAGGAAATGGCTCAGTGTAAATCGCGCTTCGGTGCTTGCCATAGACCCGCCGCCGTGTGGC
ATTAATGAGGTTGCTATCAAGTACTCAATACTACCCATACTACCATTAAATGGCATATCAACAGCAACAA
CATCATCATCCTCTTCGGCTGCCGCCACACCAACTCCCATTGCTAGCACTTCGGCAGCAGCATCGGCTAC
CAAATCAGCAGCATCAACGAACAATTGTGGCAAATTGTATTTATGTAATCTAGGTATACCGGATAAATTC
TATCGTGATTGTGGCATTAAGTACAAAAGTCCGTATGGACATAAATATGTGATACCGATTCACTCAAAGG
ACTGAGCGGCCGCTCGAGTCTAGAGGGCCCGCGGTTCGAAGGTAAGCCTATCCCTAACCCTCTCCTCGGT
CTCGATTCTACGCGTACCGGTCATCATCACCATCACCATTGAGTTTAAACCCGCTGATCAGCCTCGACTG
TGCCTTCTAAGGCCTGAGCTCGCTGATCAGCCTCGATCGAGGATCCAGACATGATAAGATACATTGATGA
GTTTGGACAAACCACAACTAGAATGCAGTGAAAAAAATGCTTTATTTGTGAAATTTGTGATGCTATTGCT
TTATTTGTAACCATTATAAGCTGCAATAAACAAGTTAACAACAACAATTGCATTCATTTTATGTTTCAGG
TTCAGGGGGAGGTGTGGGAGGTTTTTTAAAGCAAGTAAAACCTCTACAAATGTGGTATGGCTGATTATGA
TCAGTCGACCGATGCCCTTGAGAGCCTTCAACCCAGTCAGCTCCTTCCGGTGGGCGCGGGGCATGACTAT
CGTCGCCGCACTTATGACTGTCTTCTTTATCATGCAACTCGTAGGACAGGTGCCGGCAGCGCTCTGGGTC
ATTTTCGGCGAGGACCGCTTTCGCTGGAGCGCGACGATGATCGGCCTGTCGCTTGCGGTATTCGGAATCT
TGCACGCCCTCGCTCAAGCCTTCGTCACTGGTCCCGCCACCAAACGTTTCGGCGAGAAGCAGGCCATTAT
CGCCGGCATGGCGGCCGACGCGCTGGGCTACGTCTTGCTGGCGTTCGCGACGCGAGGCTGGATGGCCTTC
CCCATTATGATTCTTCTCGCTTCCGGCGGCATCGGGATGCCCGCGTTGCAGGCCATGCTGTCCAGGCAGG
TAGATGACGACCATCAGGGACAGCTTCAAGGATCGCTCGCGGCTCTTACCAGCCAGCAAAAGGCCAGGAA
CCGTAAAAAGGCCGCGTTGCTGGCGTTTTTCCATAGGCTCCGCCCCCCTGACGAGCATCACAAAAATCGA
CGCTCAAGTCAGAGGTGGCGAAACCCGACAGGACTATAAAGATACCAGGCGTTTCCCCCTGGAAGCTCCC
TCGTGCGCTCTCCTGTTCCGACCCTGCCGCTTACCGGATACCTGTCCGCCTTTCTCCCTTCGGGAAGCGT
GGCGCTTTCTCAATGCTCACGCTGTAGGTATCTCAGTTCGGTGTAGGTCGTTCGCTCCAAGCTGGGCTGT
GTGCACGAACCCCCCGTTCAGCCCGACCGCTGCGCCTTATCCGGTAACTATCGTCTTGAGTCCAACCCGG
TAAGACACGACTTATCGCCACTGGCAGCAGCCACTGGTAACAGGATTAGCAGAGCGAGGTATGTAGGCGG
TGCTACAGAGTTCTTGAAGTGGTGGCCTAACTACGGCTACACTAGAAGGACAGTATTTGGTATCTGCGCT
CTGCTGAAGCCAGTTACCTTCGGAAAAAGAGTTGGTAGCTCTTGATCCGGCAAACAAACCACCGCTGGTA
GCGGTGGTTTTTTTGTTTGCAAGCAGCAGATTACGCGCAGAAAAAAAGGATCTCAAGAAGATCCTTTGAT
CTTTTCTACGGGGTCTGACGCTCAGTGGAACGAAAACTCACGTTAAGGGATTTTGGTCATGAGATTATCA
AAAAGGATCTTCACCTAGATCCTTTTAAATTAAAAATGAAGTTTTAAATCAATCTAAAGTATATATGAGT
AAACTTGGTCTGACAGTTACCAATGCTTAATCAGTGAGGCACCTATCTCAGCGATCTGTCTATTTCGTTC
ATCCATAGTTGCCTGACTCCCCGTCGTGTAGATAACTACGATACGGGAGGGCTTACCATCTGGCCCCAGT
GCTGCAATGATACCGCGAGACCCACGCTCACCGGCTCCAGATTTATCAGCAATAAACCAGCCAGCCGGAA
GGGCCGAGCGCAGAAGTGGTCCTGCAACTTTATCCGCCTCCATCCAGTCTATTAATTGTTGCCGGGAAGC
TAGAGTAAGTAGTTCGCCAGTTAATAGTTTGCGCAACGTTGTTGCCATTGCTGCAGGCATCGTGGTGTCA
CGCTCGTCGTTTGGTATGGCTTCATTCAGCTCCGGTTCCCAACGATCAAGGCGAGTTACATGATCCCCCA
TGTTGTGCAAAAAAGCGGTTAGCTCCTTCGGTCCTCCGATCGTTGTCAGAAGTAAGTTGGCCGCAGTGTT
ATCACTCATGGTTATGGCAGCACTGCATAATTCTCTTACTGTCATGCCATCCGTAAGATGCTTTTCTGTG
ACTGGTGAGTACTCAACCAAGTCATTCTGAGAATAGTGTATGCGGCGACCGAGTTGCTCTTGCCCGGCGT
CAACACGGGATAATACCGCGCCACATAGCAGAACTTTAAAAGTGCTCATCATTGGAAAACGTTCTTCGGG
GCGAAAACTCTCAAGGATCTTACCGCTGTTGAGATCCAGTTCGATGTAACCCACTCGTGCACCCAACTGA
TCTTCAGCATCTTTTACTTTCACCAGCGTTTCTGGGTGAGCAAAAACAGGAAGGCAAAATGCCGCAAAAA
AGGGAATAAGGGCGACACGGAAATGTTGAATACTCATACTCTTCCTTTTTCAATATTATTGAAGCATTTA
TCAGGGTTATTGTCTCATGAGCGGATACATATTTGAATGTATTTAGAAAAATAAACAAATAGGGGTTCCG
CGCACATTTCCCCGAAAAGTGCCACCTGACGTCTAAGAAACCATTATTATCATGACATTAACCTATAAAA
ATAGGCGTATCACGAGGCCCTTTCGT
Features (pLannotate 1.2.2; 11 found; start..end, strand, type, name):
     56..2568    +  promoter       Ac5 promoter: Drosophila melanogaster actin 5C promoter
   2588..2653    +  CDS            N (fragment): REGN_LAMBD - Experimental evidence at protein level: Swiss-Prot protein existence level 1. Plays a role as a transcriptional antitermination factor that allows the virus to initiate its lytic phase. Activates expression of the delayed viral early genes by modifying host RNA polymerase (RNAP) into a form that is resistant to termination signals. This antitermination function requires the host NusA protein which serves to stabilize the interaction between antitermination protein N and host RNA polymerase. From Escherichia phage lambda (Bacteriophage lambda).
   2678..2704    +  CDS            3xHA (fragment): three tandem HA epitope tags
   2723..4762    +  CDS            Edc3: EDC3_DROME - Experimental evidence at protein level: Swiss-Prot protein existence level 1. In the process of mRNA degradation, may play a role in mRNA decapping. From Drosophila melanogaster (Fruit fly).
   4801..4842    +  CDS            V5 tag: epitope tag from simian virus 5
   4942..5076    -  polyA_signal   SV40 poly(A) signal: SV40 polyadenylation signal
   5099..5183    -  CDS            large T antigen (fragment): large T antigen from SV40 (simian virus 40)
   5184..5654    +  CDS            TcR (fragment): tetracycline efflux protein; tet; confers resistance to tetracycline
   5698..6286    -  rep_origin     ori: high-copy-number ColE1/pMB1/pBR322/pUC origin of replication
   6457..7317    -  CDS            AmpR: β-lactamase; bla; confers resistance to ampicillin, carbenicillin, and related antibiotics
   7318..7422    -  promoter       AmpR promoter: bla
