[The description below was written by a language model from this plasmid's Addgene catalogue record and pLannotate feature annotations shown in this document.]
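Description:
pAc5.1B-lambdaN-HA-DmEDC3-FAF_E is a 7.5 kb insect expression plasmid for producing a tagged form of the Drosophila melanogaster decapping enhancer EDC3 (Edc3, CG6311, also called LSm16). The catalogue lists the backbone as unknown, although the name and annotated parts point to a pAc5.1-type vector. Expression is driven by the Drosophila actin 5C (Ac5) promoter, a strong constitutive promoter, and terminated by an SV40 polyadenylation signal. In bacteria the plasmid replicates from a ColE1/pUC-family origin and is selected with ampicillin through the bla gene and its own promoter. The record describes it as low copy, whereas the origin is annotated as a high-copy type. Short fragments annotated as SV40 large T antigen and a tetracycline resistance gene appear to be non-functional backbone remnants.

The open reading frame begins with a short fragment of the bacteriophage lambda N protein, followed by an HA epitope (annotated as a partial match to a 3xHA element) and then the full Edc3 coding sequence. The lambdaN peptide binds boxB RNA hairpins, so fusions of this kind are generally used to tether a protein to a boxB-containing reporter mRNA and test its effect on that transcript, with HA allowing detection or immunoprecipitation. A vector-derived V5 tag lies downstream of the insert, but the record does not say whether it is translated in frame. The "FAF" suffix presumably denotes a variant of the protein, though the record does not define it. The listed differences from the NCBI reference are one silent change (A456G) and three substitutions (N162T, K221E, D418G). The associated study concerns the competing binding of EDC3 and Tral to the DEAD-box protein DDX6/Me31B in P bodies. The depositor sequence may be theoretical or only partly verified.
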