Addgene plasmid #146199: pAc5.1B-lambdaN-HA-DmEDC3-FAF_E
Purpose: Insect Expression of DmEDC3-FAF
Depositing lab: Elisa Izaurralde. Depositing organization: Max Planck Institute for Developmental Biology. Publication: Structural basis for the mutually exclusive anchoring of P body components EDC3 and Tral to the DEAD box protein DDX6/Me31B. Tritschler F, Braun JE, Eulalio A, Truffault V, Izaurralde E, Weichenrieder O. Mol Cell. 2009 Mar 13. 33(5):661-8. 10.1016/j.molcel.2009.02.014 PubMed 19285948.
Backbone
  Vector backbone: Unknown
  Vector type: Insect Expression
Growth in bacteria
  Bacterial resistance: Ampicillin, 100 μg/mL
  Growth temperature: 37°C
  Growth strain: DH5alpha
  Copy number: Low Copy
Gene/Insert
  Gene/Insert name: DmEDC3-FAF
  Species: D. melanogaster (fly)
  Mutation: one silent mutation A456G and three mutations N162T, K221E and D418G compared to the sequence given by NCBI: NM_140735.1
  Entrez Gene: Edc3 (a.k.a. CG6311, DmEDC3, Dmel\CG6311, EDC3, LSm16)
  Cloning method: Unknown
Terms and licenses: Academic/Nonprofit Terms; Industry Terms: Not Available to Industry
Depositor comments: Plasmids from this collection were made available to the research community and donated after the lab closed. Please note that the sequence provided by the depositing laboratory may be theoretical/predicted or based on Sanger sequencing results. There may be discrepancies between sequencing results obtained by Addgene and the depositor sequence. If an Addgene verified sequence is not available, please contact before placing your order to request that our lab fully sequence the plasmid.
How to cite: pAc5.1B-lambdaN-HA-DmEDC3-FAF_E was a gift from Elisa Izaurralde (Addgene plasmid # 146199 ; http://n2t.net/addgene:146199 ; RRID:Addgene_146199)
